Addgene plasmid #142034: TFORF2321
Purpose: Lentiviral vector for overexpressing transcription factor ORFs with unique 24-bp barcodes. Barcodes facilitate identification of transcription factors in pooled screens.
Depositing lab: Feng Zhang. Depositing organization: Broad Institute. Publication: A transcription factor atlas of directed differentiation. Joung J, Ma S, Tay T, Geiger-Schuller KR, Kirchgatterer PC, Verdine VK, Guo B, Arias-Garcia MA, Allen WE, Singh A, Kuksenko O, Abudayyeh OO, Gootenberg JS, Fu Z, Macrae RK, Buenrostro JD, Regev A, Zhang F. Cell. 2023 Jan 5;186(1):209-229.e26. doi: 10.1016/j.cell.2022.11.026. PubMed 36608654.
Backbone
  Vector backbone: pLX_TRC317
  Backbone manufacturer: Broad Institute Genetic Perturbation Platform
  Backbone size w/o insert (bp): 8264
  Vector type: Mammalian Expression, Lentiviral
  Selectable markers: Puromycin
Growth in bacteria
  Bacterial resistance: Ampicillin, 100 μg/mL
  Growth temperature: 37°C
  Growth strain: NEB Stable
  Copy number: High Copy
Gene/Insert
  Gene/Insert name: TAF1A
  Species: H. sapiens (human)
  Insert size (bp): 1112
  Entrez Gene: TAF1A (a.k.a. MGC:17061, RAFI48, SL1, TAFI48)
  Promoter: EF1a
  Cloning method: Unknown
  Sequencing primers: 5′ GGGTGGAGACTGAAGTTAGGCCAG; 3′ CACATAGCGTAAAAGGAGCAACATAG
Terms and licenses: Academic/Nonprofit Terms; Industry Terms: Not Available to Industry
Depositor comments: NM_139352,XM_017002759,XM_017002760,XM_006711613,ENST00000366890 . The transcription factor ORF portion of this plasmid was synthesized by Genewiz. Please test multiple small colonies in case of plasmid recombination. To make this collection available in a timely manner, a portion of this collection was not fully sequenced by Addgene. If an Addgene verified full plasmid sequence is not available, please contact us prior to placing an order to request the full sequence.
How to cite: TFORF2321 was a gift from Feng Zhang (Addgene plasmid # 142034 ; http://n2t.net/addgene:142034 ; RRID:Addgene_142034)
