[The description below was written by a language model from this plasmid's Addgene catalogue record and pLannotate feature annotations shown in this document.]
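Description:
TFORF2321 is a lentiviral mammalian expression plasmid built on the pLX_TRC317 backbone and carrying the human TAF1A open reading frame. It belongs to a barcoded transcription factor ORF collection designed for overexpression studies and pooled screens. In bacteria it is maintained through a high-copy ColE1/pUC-type origin and selected with ampicillin via the β-lactamase gene. An f1 origin and remnants of a lac/lacZα cloning region with T7 and T3 promoters also sit in the plasmid backbone. The depositor notes that the plasmid can recombine during propagation, a common concern with LTR-containing vectors.

The viral portion has a third-generation, self-inactivating layout. An RSV promoter drives a truncated HIV-1 5' LTR, followed by the Ψ packaging signal with a gag fragment, the Rev response element, a cPPT/CTS and a ΔU3 3' LTR, with an SV40 polyadenylation signal downstream. Two expression units lie between the LTRs. An SV40 early promoter/origin segment drives puromycin N-acetyltransferase for selecting transduced cells. The strong constitutive EF-1α promoter drives TAF1A, with a WPRE downstream to enhance transcript expression.

TAF1A encodes a subunit of the SL1/TIF-IB complex, which helps assemble the RNA polymerase I pre-initiation complex at rDNA promoters. The record describes a unique 24-bp barcode that identifies the ORF in pooled experiments, but the feature table does not annotate it. The short U6 promoter fragment annotated between the ORF and the WPRE has no function stated in the record. The annotated sequence of 9,376 nt matches the stated backbone plus insert sizes.
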