Features (pLannotate 1.2.2; 31 found; start..end, strand, type, name):
      5..231     +  promoter       RSV promoter: Rous sarcoma virus enhancer/promoter
    232..412     +  LTR            5' LTR (truncated): truncated 5' long terminal repeat (LTR) from HIV-1
    459..584     +  misc_feature   HIV-1 Ψ: packaging signal of human immunodeficiency virus type 1
    568..931     +  CDS            HIV-1 gag (fragment): gag protein from human immunodeficiency virus 1; gag
   1077..1310    +  misc_feature   RRE: The Rev response element (RRE) of HIV-1 allows for Rev-dependent mRNA export from the nucleus to the cytoplasm.
   1687..1713    +  CDS            Rev (fragment): human immunodeficiency virus 1 (HIV-1) Rev protein; rev; enhances nuclear export of unspliced and incompletely spliced viral mRNAs
   1720..1743    +  promoter       SV40 promoter (fragment): SV40 early promoter
   1744..1815    +  promoter       SV40 promoter (fragment): SV40 enhancer and early promoter
   1839..1974    +  rep_origin     SV40 ori: SV40 origin of replication
   2020..2616    +  CDS            PuroR (fragment): puromycin N-acetyltransferase; pac from Streptomyces; confers resistance to puromycin
   2665..2782    +  misc_feature   cPPT/CTS: central polypurine tract and central termination sequence of HIV-1
   2847..2913    +  CDS            small t antigen (fragment): SV40 (simian virus 40) small t antigen
   2920..4098    +  promoter       EF-1α promoter: strong constitutive promoter for human elongation factor EF-1α
   4070..5122    +  CDS            TAF1A (fragment): TAF1A_HUMAN - Experimental evidence at protein level: Swiss-Prot protein existence level 1. Component of the transcription factor SL1/TIF-IB complex, which is involved in the assembly of the PIC (pre-initiation complex) during RNA polymerase I-dependent transcription. The rate of PIC formation probably is primarily dependent on the rate of association of SL1/TIF-IB with the rDNA promoter. SL1/TIF-IB is involved in stabilization of nucleolar transcription factor 1/UBTF on rDNA. Formation of SL1/TIF-IB excludes the association of TBP with TFIID subunits. From Homo sapiens (Human).
   5138..5191    +  promoter       U6 promoter (fragment): RNA polymerase III promoter for human U6 snRNA
   5233..5821    +  misc_feature   WPRE: woodchuck hepatitis virus posttranscriptional regulatory element
   5872..5891    +  misc_feature   cPPT/CTS (fragment): central polypurine tract and central termination sequence of HIV-1
   5893..6126    +  LTR            3' LTR (ΔU3): self-inactivating 3' long terminal repeat (LTR) from HIV-1
   6204..6325    +  polyA_signal   SV40 poly(A) signal: SV40 polyadenylation signal
   6365..6500    +  rep_origin     SV40 ori: SV40 origin of replication
   6521..6539    -  promoter       T7 promoter: promoter for bacteriophage T7 RNA polymerase
   6547..6702    +  CDS            lacZα (fragment): LacZα fragment of β-galactosidase; lacZ fragment
   6707..7135    +  rep_origin     f1 ori (sequence partly withheld): f1 bacteriophage origin of replication; arrow indicates direction of (+) strand synthesis
   7188..7292    +  promoter       AmpR promoter: bla
   7293..8153    +  CDS            AmpR: β-lactamase; bla; confers resistance to ampicillin, carbenicillin, and related antibiotics
   8324..8912    +  rep_origin     ori: high-copy-number ColE1/pMB1/pBR322/pUC origin of replication
   9095..9187    +  CDS            lacI (fragment): lac repressor; lacI; The lac repressor binds to the lac operator to inhibit transcription in E. coli. This inhibition can be relieved by adding lactose or isopropyl-β-D-thiogalactopyranoside (IPTG).
   9200..9221    +  protein_bind   CAP binding site: CAP binding activates transcription in the presence of cAMP. E. coli catabolite activator protein
   9236..9266    +  promoter       lac promoter: promoter for the E. coli lac operon
   9274..9290    +  protein_bind   lac operator: The lac repressor binds to the lac operator to inhibit transcription in E. coli. This inhibition can be relieved by adding lactose or isopropyl-β-D-thiogalactopyranoside (IPTG). lac repressor encoded by lacI
   9335..9353    +  promoter       T3 promoter: promoter for bacteriophage T3 RNA polymerase
>Addgene plasmid #142034 | TFORF2321 | addgene full sequence | sequence record 395926 | Addgene NGS Result
TTAATGTAGTCTTATGCAATACTCTTGTAGTCTTGCAACATGGTAACGATGAGTTAGCAACATGCCTTAC
AAGGAGAGAAAAAGCACCGTGCATGCCGATTGGTGGAAGTAAGGTGGTACGATCGTGCCTTATTAGGAAG
GCAACAGACGGGTCTGACATGGATTGGACGAACCACTGAATTGCCGCATTGCAGAGATATTGTATTTAAG
TGCCTAGCTCGATACATAAACGGGTCTCTCTGGTTAGACCAGATCTGAGCCTGGGAGCTCTCTGGCTAAC
TAGGGAACCCACTGCTTAAGCCTCAATAAAGCTTGCCTTGAGTGCTTCAAGTAGTGTGTGCCCGTCTGTT
GTGTGACTCTGGTAACTAGAGATCCCTCAGACCCTTTTAGTCAGTGTGGAAAATCTCTAGCAGTGGCGCC
CGAACAGGGACTTGAAAGCGAAAGGGAAACCAGAGGAGCTCTCTCGACGCAGGACTCGGCTTGCTGAAGC
GCGCACGGCAAGAGGCGAGGGGCGGCGACTGGTGAGTACGCCAAAAATTTTGACTAGCGGAGGCTAGAAG
GAGAGAGATGGGTGCGAGAGCGTCAGTATTAAGCGGGGGAGAATTAGATCGCGATGGGAAAAAATTCGGT
TAAGGCCAGGGGGAAAGAAAAAATATAAATTAAAACATATAGTATGGGCAAGCAGGGAGCTAGAACGATT
CGCAGTTAATCCTGGCCTGTTAGAAACATCAGAAGGCTGTAGACAAATACTGGGACAGCTACAACCATCC
CTTCAGACAGGATCAGAAGAACTTAGATCATTATATAATACAGTAGCAACCCTCTATTGTGTGCATCAAA
GGATAGAGATAAAAGACACCAAGGAAGCTTTAGACAAGATAGAGGAAGAGCAAAACAAAAGTAAGACCAC
CGCACAGCAAGCGGCCGCTGATCTTCAGACCTGGAGGAGGAGATATGAGGGACAATTGGAGAAGTGAATT
ATATAAATATAAAGTAGTAAAAATTGAACCATTAGGAGTAGCACCCACCAAGGCAAAGAGAAGAGTGGTG
CAGAGAGAAAAAAGAGCAGTGGGAATAGGAGCTTTGTTCCTTGGGTTCTTGGGAGCAGCAGGAAGCACTA
TGGGCGCAGCGTCAATGACGCTGACGGTACAGGCCAGACAATTATTGTCTGGTATAGTGCAGCAGCAGAA
CAATTTGCTGAGGGCTATTGAGGCGCAACAGCATCTGTTGCAACTCACAGTCTGGGGCATCAAGCAGCTC
CAGGCAAGAATCCTGGCTGTGGAAAGATACCTAAAGGATCAACAGCTCCTGGGGATTTGGGGTTGCTCTG
GAAAACTCATTTGCACCACTGCTGTGCCTTGGAATGCTAGTTGGAGTAATAAATCTCTGGAACAGATTTG
GAATCACACGACCTGGATGGAGTGGGACAGAGAAATTAACAATTACACAAGCTTAATACACTCCTTAATT
GAAGAATCGCAAAACCAGCAAGAAAAGAATGAACAAGAATTATTGGAATTAGATAAATGGGCAAGTTTGT
GGAATTGGTTTAACATAACAAATTGGCTGTGGTATATAAAATTATTCATAATGATAGTAGGAGGCTTGGT
AGGTTTAAGAATAGTTTTTGCTGTACTTTCTATAGTGAATAGAGTTAGGCAGGGATATTCACCATTATCG
TTTCAGACCCACCTCCCAACCCCGAGGGGACCCATGCATTGCATCTCAATTAGTCAGCAACCAGGTGTGG
AAAGTCCCCAGGCTCCCCAGCAGGCAGAAGTATGCAAAGCATGCGTCTCAATTAGTCAGCAACCATAGTC
CCGCCCCTAACTCCGCCCATCCCGCCCCTAACTCCGCCCAGTTCCGCCCATTCTCCGCCCCATGGCTGAC
TAATTTTTTTTATTTATGCAGAGGCCGAGGCCGCCTCGGCCTCTGAGCTATTCCAGAAGTAGTGAGGAGG
CTTTTTTGGAGGCCTAGGCTTTTGCAAAAAGCTTTCTAGAGGTACCACCGGAGCTTACCATGACCGAGTA
CAAGCCCACGGTGCGCCTCGCCACCCGCGACGACGTCCCCAGGGCCGTACGCACCCTCGCCGCCGCGTTC
GCCGACTACCCCGCCACGCGCCACACCGTCGATCCGGACCGCCACATCGAGCGGGTCACCGAGCTGCAAG
AACTCTTCCTCACGCGCGTCGGGCTCGACATCGGCAAGGTGTGGGTCGCGGACGACGGCGCCGCCGTGGC
GGTCTGGACCACGCCGGAGAGCGTCGAAGCGGGGGCGGTGTTCGCCGAGATCGGCCCGCGCATGGCCGAG
TTGAGCGGTTCCCGGCTGGCCGCGCAGCAACAGATGGAAGGCCTCCTGGCGCCGCACCGGCCCAAGGAGC
CCGCGTGGTTCCTGGCCACCGTCGGCGTCTCGCCCGACCACCAGGGCAAGGGTCTGGGCAGCGCCGTCGT
GCTCCCCGGAGTGGAGGCGGCCGAGCGCGCCGGGGTGCCCGCCTTCCTGGAGACCTCCGCGCCCCGCAAC
CTCCCCTTCTACGAGCGGCTCGGCTTCACCGTCACCGCCGACGTCGAGGTGCCCGAAGGACCGCGCACCT
GGTGCATGACCCGCAAGCCCGGTGCCAGTTAACGAATTCTAGATCTTGAGACAAATGGCAGTATTCATCC
ACAATTTTAAAAGAAAAGGGGGGATTGGGGGGTACAGTGCAGGGGAAAGAATAGTAGACATAATAGCAAC
AGACATACAAACTAAAGAATTACAAAAACAAATTACAAAAATTCAAAATTTTCGGGTTTATTACAGGGAC
AGCAGAGATCCACTTTGGCGCCGGCTCGAGGCCTGCAGGTGCAAAGATGGATAAAGTTTTAAACAGAGAG
GAATCTTTGCAGCTAATGGACCTTCTAGGTCTTGAAAGGAGTGGGAATTGGCTCCGGTGCCCGTCAGTGG
GCAGAGCGCACATCGCCCACAGTCCCCGAGAAGTTGGGGGGAGGGGTCGGCAATTGAACCGGTGCCTAGA
GAAGGTGGCGCGGGGTAAACTGGGAAAGTGATGTCGTGTACTGGCTCCGCCTTTTTCCCGAGGGTGGGGG
AGAACCGTATATAAGTGCAGTAGTCGCCGTGAACGTTCTTTTTCGCAACGGGTTTGCCGCCAGAACACAG
GTAAGTGCCGTGTGTGGTTCCCGCGGGCCTGGCCTCTTTACGGGTTATGGCCCTTGCGTGCCTTGAATTA
CTTCCACCTGGCTGCAGTACGTGATTCTTGATCCCGAGCTTCGGGTTGGAAGTGGGTGGGAGAGTTCGAG
GCCTTGCGCTTAAGGAGCCCCTTCGCCTCGTGCTTGAGTTGAGGCCTGGCCTGGGCGCTGGGGCCGCCGC
GTGCGAATCTGGTGGCACCTTCGCGCCTGTCTCGCTGCTTTCGATAAGTCTCTAGCCATTTAAAATTTTT
GATGACCTGCTGCGACGCTTTTTTTCTGGCAAGATAGTCTTGTAAATGCGGGCCAAGATCTGCACACTGG
TATTTCGGTTTTTGGGGCCGCGGGCGGCGACGGGGCCCGTGCGTCCCAGCGCACATGTTCGGCGAGGCGG
GGCCTGCGAGCGCGGCCACCGAGAATCGGACGGGGGTAGTCTCAAGCTGGCCGGCCTGCTCTGGTGCCTG
GCCTCGCGCCGCCGTGTATCGCCCCGCCCTGGGCGGCAAGGCTGGCCCGGTCGGCACCAGTTGCGTGAGC
GGAAAGATGGCCGCTTCCCGGCCCTGCTGCAGGGAGCTCAAAATGGAGGACGCGGCGCTCGGGAGAGCGG
GCGGGTGAGTCACCCACACAAAGGAAAAGGGCCTTTCCGTCCTCAGCCGTCGCTTCATGTGACTCCACGG
AGTACCGGGCGCCGTCCAGGCACCTCGATTAGTTCTCGAGCTTTTGGAGTACGTCGTCTTTAGGTTGGGG
GGAGGGGTTTTATGCGATGGAGTTTCCCCACACTGAGTGGGTGGAGACTGAAGTTAGGCCAGCTTGGCAC
TTGATGTAATTCTCCTTGGAATTTGCCCTTTTTGAGTTTGGATCTTGGTTCATTCTCAAGCCTCAGACAG
TGGTTCAAAGTTTTTTTCTTCCATTTCAGGTGTCGTGAGGCTAGCACCGCCACCATGGAGAGTTTCAATA
CTTTTGCTAACCGGATGAAAAATATTGGCGTCATGAATTATTTAAAGATCTCCTTACAACATGCATTATA
CCTTCTGCATCATGGAATGCTTAAAGATGCTAAGAGAAATCTGAGTGAGGCAGAGACATGGAGACATGGT
GAAAATACGTCTTCCCGGGAAATATTAATCAACCTTATTCAGGCCTATAAAGGGCTTTTACAGTATTATA
CCTGGTCTGAAAAGAAGATGGAATTGTCAAAGCTTGATAAGGATGATTATGCTTACAATGCAGTAGCCCA
GGATGTGTTCAACCACAGCTGGAAGACATCTGCAAATATTTCTGCATTGATTAAAATTCCTGGAGTTTGG
GACCCTTTTGTGAAGAGTTATGTAGAAATGCTGGAATTCTATGGGGATCGAGATGGAGCCCAAGAGGTAC
TCACCAATTATGCATATGATGAAAAGTTTCCATCAAATCCAAATGCCCATATCTACTTATACAACTTTCT
AAAGAGACAGAAGGCACCAAGATCAAAATTGATAAGTGTGCTTAAGATTTTGTATCAGATTGTACCATCT
CATAAATTGATGTTGGAATTCCATACATTACTTAGAAAATCAGAAAAAGAAGAACACCGTAAACTGGGGT
TGGAGGTATTATTTGGAGTCTTAGATTTTGCCGGATGCACTAAGAATATAACTGCTTGGAAATACTTGGC
AAAATATCTGAAAAATATCTTAATGGGAAACCACCTTGCGTGGGTTCAAGAAGAGTGGAACTCCAGGAAA
AACTGGTGGCCAGGCTTTCATTTCAGCTACTTTTGGGCAAAAAGTGATTGGAAGGAAGATACAGCTTTGG
CCTGTGAGAAAGCTTTTGTGGCTGGTTTACTGTTAGGAAAAGGTTGTAGATATTTCCGGTATATTTTAAA
GCAAGATCACCAAATCTTAGGGAAGAAAATTAAGCGGATGAAGAGATCTGTGAAAAAATACAGTATTGTA
AATCCAAGACTCTAGTAATGAACTAGTCCGTAACTTGAAAGTATTTCGATTTCTTGGCTTTATATATCTT
GTGGAAAGGACGAGGAACGGTAGCGAAGCAACTCAAGACGCGTTAAGTCGACAATCAACCTCTGGATTAC
AAAATTTGTGAAAGATTGACTGGTATTCTTAACTATGTTGCTCCTTTTACGCTATGTGGATACGCTGCTT
TAATGCCTTTGTATCATGCTATTGCTTCCCGTATGGCTTTCATTTTCTCCTCCTTGTATAAATCCTGGTT
GCTGTCTCTTTATGAGGAGTTGTGGCCCGTTGTCAGGCAACGTGGCGTGGTGTGCACTGTGTTTGCTGAC
GCAACCCCCACTGGTTGGGGCATTGCCACCACCTGTCAGCTCCTTTCCGGGACTTTCGCTTTCCCCCTCC
CTATTGCCACGGCGGAACTCATCGCCGCCTGCCTTGCCCGCTGCTGGACAGGGGCTCGGCTGTTGGGCAC
TGACAATTCCGTGGTGTTGTCGGGGAAATCATCGTCCTTTCCTTGGCTGCTCGCCTGTGTTGCCACCTGG
ATTCTGCGCGGGACGTCCTTCTGCTACGTCCCTTCGGCCCTCAATCCAGCGGACCTTCCTTCCCGCGGCC
TGCTGCCGGCTCTGCGGCCTCTTCCGCGTCTTCGCCTTCGCCCTCAGACGAGTCGGATCTCCCTTTGGGC
CGCCTCCCCGCGTCGACTTTAAGACCAATGACTTACAAGGCAGCTGTAGATCTTAGCCACTTTTTAAAAG
AAAAGGGGGGACTGGAAGGGCTAATTCACTCCCAACGAAGACAAGATCTGCTTTTTGCTTGTACTGGGTC
TCTCTGGTTAGACCAGATCTGAGCCTGGGAGCTCTCTGGCTAACTAGGGAACCCACTGCTTAAGCCTCAA
TAAAGCTTGCCTTGAGTGCTTCAAGTAGTGTGTGCCCGTCTGTTGTGTGACTCTGGTAACTAGAGATCCC
TCAGACCCTTTTAGTCAGTGTGGAAAATCTCTAGCAGTACGTATAGTAGTTCATGTCATCTTATTATTCA
GTATTTATAACTTGCAAAGAAATGAATATCAGAGAGTGAGAGGAACTTGTTTATTGCAGCTTATAATGGT
TACAAATAAAGCAATAGCATCACAAATTTCACAAATAAAGCATTTTTTTCACTGCATTCTAGTTGTGGTT
TGTCCAAACTCATCAATGTATCTTATCATGTCTGGCTCTAGCTATCCCGCCCCTAACTCCGCCCATCCCG
CCCCTAACTCCGCCCAGTTCCGCCCATTCTCCGCCCCATGGCTGACTAATTTTTTTTATTTATGCAGAGG
CCGAGGCCGCCTCGGCCTCTGAGCTATTCCAGAAGTAGTGAGGAGGCTTTTTTGGAGGCCTAGGGACGTA
CCCAATTCGCCCTATAGTGAGTCGTATTACGCGCGCTCACTGGCCGTCGTTTTACAACGTCGTGACTGGG
AAAACCCTGGCGTTACCCAACTTAATCGCCTTGCAGCACATCCCCCTTTCGCCAGCTGGCGTAATAGCGA
AGAGGCCCGCACCGATCGCCCTTCCCAACAGTTGCGCAGCCTGAATGGCGAATGGG
[124 nt withheld, positions 6707-6830]
C
[91 nt withheld, positions 6832-6922]
A
[49 nt withheld, positions 6924-6972]
CCTTTGACGTTGGAGTCCACGTTCTTT
[37 nt withheld, positions 7000-7036]
ACCCTATCTCGGTCTATTCTTTTGATTTATAAGGGATTTTGCCGATTTCGGCCTATTGGTTAAAAAATGA
GCTGATTTAACAAAAATTTAACGCGAATTTTAACAAAATATTAACGCTTACAATTTAGGTGGCACTTTTC
GGGGAAATGTGCGCGGAACCCCTATTTGTTTATTTTTCTAAATACATTCAAATATGTATCCGCTCATGAG
ACAATAACCCTGATAAATGCTTCAATAATATTGAAAAAGGAAGAGTATGAGTATTCAACATTTCCGTGTC
GCCCTTATTCCCTTTTTTGCGGCATTTTGCCTTCCTGTTTTTGCTCACCCAGAAACGCTGGTGAAAGTAA
AAGATGCTGAAGATCAGTTGGGTGCACGAGTGGGTTACATCGAACTGGATCTCAACAGCGGTAAGATCCT
TGAGAGTTTTCGCCCCGAAGAACGTTTTCCAATGATGAGCACTTTTAAAGTTCTGCTATGTGGCGCGGTA
TTATCCCGTATTGACGCCGGGCAAGAGCAACTCGGTCGCCGCATACACTATTCTCAGAATGACTTGGTTG
AGTACTCACCAGTCACAGAAAAGCATCTTACGGATGGCATGACAGTAAGAGAATTATGCAGTGCTGCCAT
AACCATGAGTGATAACACTGCGGCCAACTTACTTCTGACAACGATCGGAGGACCGAAGGAGCTAACCGCT
TTTTTGCACAACATGGGGGATCATGTAACTCGCCTTGATCGTTGGGAACCGGAGCTGAATGAAGCCATAC
CAAACGACGAGCGTGACACCACGATGCCTGTAGCAATGGCAACAACGTTGCGCAAACTATTAACTGGCGA
ACTACTTACTCTAGCTTCCCGGCAACAATTAATAGACTGGATGGAGGCGGATAAAGTTGCAGGACCACTT
CTGCGCTCGGCCCTTCCGGCTGGCTGGTTTATTGCTGATAAATCTGGAGCCGGTGAGCGTGGGTCTCGCG
GTATCATTGCAGCACTGGGGCCAGATGGTAAGCCCTCCCGTATCGTAGTTATCTACACGACGGGGAGTCA
GGCAACTATGGATGAACGAAATAGACAGATCGCTGAGATAGGTGCCTCACTGATTAAGCATTGGTAACTG
TCAGACCAAGTTTACTCATATATACTTTAGATTGATTTAAAACTTCATTTTTAATTTAAAAGGATCTAGG
TGAAGATCCTTTTTGATAATCTCATGACCAAAATCCCTTAACGTGAGTTTTCGTTCCACTGAGCGTCAGA
CCCCGTAGAAAAGATCAAAGGATCTTCTTGAGATCCTTTTTTTCTGCGCGTAATCTGCTGCTTGCAAACA
AAAAAACCACCGCTACCAGCGGTGGTTTGTTTGCCGGATCAAGAGCTACCAACTCTTTTTCCGAAGGTAA
CTGGCTTCAGCAGAGCGCAGATACCAAATACTGTTCTTCTAGTGTAGCCGTAGTTAGGCCACCACTTCAA
GAACTCTGTAGCACCGCCTACATACCTCGCTCTGCTAATCCTGTTACCAGTGGCTGCTGCCAGTGGCGAT
AAGTCGTGTCTTACCGGGTTGGACTCAAGACGATAGTTACCGGATAAGGCGCAGCGGTCGGGCTGAACGG
GGGGTTCGTGCACACAGCCCAGCTTGGAGCGAACGACCTACACCGAACTGAGATACCTACAGCGTGAGCT
ATGAGAAAGCGCCACGCTTCCCGAAGGGAGAAAGGCGGACAGGTATCCGGTAAGCGGCAGGGTCGGAACA
GGAGAGCGCACGAGGGAGCTTCCAGGGGGAAACGCCTGGTATCTTTATAGTCCTGTCGGGTTTCGCCACC
TCTGACTTGAGCGTCGATTTTTGTGATGCTCGTCAGGGGGGCGGAGCCTATGGAAAAACGCCAGCAACGC
GGCCTTTTTACGGTTCCTGGCCTTTTGCTGGCCTTTTGCTCACATGTTCTTTCCTGCGTTATCCCCTGAT
TCTGTGGATAACCGTATTACCGCCTTTGAGTGAGCTGATACCGCTCGCCGCAGCCGAACGACCGAGCGCA
GCGAGTCAGTGAGCGAGGAAGCGGAAGAGCGCCCAATACGCAAACCGCCTCTCCCCGCGCGTTGGCCGAT
TCATTAATGCAGCTGGCACGACAGGTTTCCCGACTGGAAAGCGGGCAGTGAGCGCAACGCAATTAATGTG
AGTTAGCTCACTCATTAGGCACCCCAGGCTTTACACTTTATGCTTCCGGCTCGTATGTTGTGTGGAATTG
TGAGCGGATAACAATTTCACACAGGAAACAGCTATGACCATGATTACGCCAAGCGCGCAATTAACCCTCA
CTAAAGGGAACAAAAGCTGGAGCTGCAAGC
