>Addgene plasmid #142034 | TFORF2321 | depositor partial sequence | sequence record 278239 | Insert
ACCGCCACCATGGAGAGTTTCAATACTTTTGCTAACCGGATGAAAAATATTGGCGTCATGAATTATTTAA
AGATCTCCTTACAACATGCATTATACCTTCTGCATCATGGAATGCTTAAAGATGCTAAGAGAAATCTGAG
TGAGGCAGAGACATGGAGACATGGTGAAAATACGTCTTCCCGGGAAATATTAATCAACCTTATTCAGGCC
TATAAAGGGCTTTTACAGTATTATACCTGGTCTGAAAAGAAGATGGAATTGTCAAAGCTTGATAAGGATG
ATTATGCTTACAATGCAGTAGCCCAGGATGTGTTCAACCACAGCTGGAAGACATCTGCAAATATTTCTGC
ATTGATTAAAATTCCTGGAGTTTGGGACCCTTTTGTGAAGAGTTATGTAGAAATGCTGGAATTCTATGGG
GATCGAGATGGAGCCCAAGAGGTACTCACCAATTATGCATATGATGAAAAGTTTCCATCAAATCCAAATG
CCCATATCTACTTATACAACTTTCTAAAGAGACAGAAGGCACCAAGATCAAAATTGATAAGTGTGCTTAA
GATTTTGTATCAGATTGTACCATCTCATAAATTGATGTTGGAATTCCATACATTACTTAGAAAATCAGAA
AAAGAAGAACACCGTAAACTGGGGTTGGAGGTATTATTTGGAGTCTTAGATTTTGCCGGATGCACTAAGA
ATATAACTGCTTGGAAATACTTGGCAAAATATCTGAAAAATATCTTAATGGGAAACCACCTTGCGTGGGT
TCAAGAAGAGTGGAACTCCAGGAAAAACTGGTGGCCAGGCTTTCATTTCAGCTACTTTTGGGCAAAAAGT
GATTGGAAGGAAGATACAGCTTTGGCCTGTGAGAAAGCTTTTGTGGCTGGTTTACTGTTAGGAAAAGGTT
GTAGATATTTCCGGTATATTTTAAAGCAAGATCACCAAATCTTAGGGAAGAAAATTAAGCGGATGAAGAG
ATCTGTGAAAAAATACAGTATTGTAAATCCAAGACTCTAGTAATGAACTAGTCCGTAACTTGAAAGTATT
TCGATTTCTTGGCTTTATATATCTTGTGGAAAGGACGAGGAACGGTAGCGAAGCAACTCAAG
