>Addgene plasmid #142034 | TFORF2321 | depositor partial sequence | sequence record 278240 | Barcode
GGAACGGTAGCGAAGCAACTCAAG
